>Addgene plasmid #27512 | pLM-fSV2A | addgene partial sequence | sequence record 33945 | 27512 with hSOX2-r (gttcatgtgcgcgtaactgt)
GGCGCCCACCCCGACCCCGCTCGCCATGCTATTGCCGCCGGGGGCCAGCAGCCCGCCGGGCAGCGTGTAC
TTATCCTTCTTCATGAGCGTCTTGGTTTTCCGCCGGGGCCGGTATTTATAATCCGGGTGCTCCTTCATGT
GCAGCGCTCGCAGCCGCTTAGCCTCGTCGATGAACGGCCGCTTCTCCGTCTCCGACAAAAGTTTCCACTC
GGCGCCCAGGCGCTTGCTGATCTCCGAGTTGTGCATCTTGGGGTTCTCCTGGGCCATCTTGCGCCGCTGC
CCGCGGGACCACACCATGAAGGCATTCATGGGCCGCTTGACGCGGTCCGGGCTGTTTTTCTGGTTGCCGC
CGGCCGCCGCCGCGGTGGAGTTGCCGCCGCCGCCCCCCGAAGTTTGCTGCGGGCCCGGCGGCTTCAGCTC
CGTCTCCATCATGTTGTACATGGGACCGGGGTTACTTTCAACATCGCCAGCGAGTTTCAACAAAGCGTAG
TTAGTACATTGTCCAGATCCCGCACAAGAGTTCCGTAGCTGTTCAAGTTTGTGTTTCAACTGTTCTCGTC
GTTTCCGCAACAAGTCCTCTTCAGAAATGAGCTTTTGCTCCTCTGCTTGGACGGACAGGATGTATGCTGT
GGCTTTTTTAAGGATAACTACCTTGGGGGCCTTTTCATTGTTTTCCAACTCCGGGATCTGGTCACGCAGG
GCAAAAAAGCTCCGTTTTAGCTCGTTCCTCCTCTGGCGCTCCAAGACGTTGTGTGTTCGCCTCTTGACAT
TCTCCTCGGTGTCCGAGGACCTGGGGCTGGTGCATTTTCGGTTGTTGCTGATCTGTCTCAGGACTCTGAC
ACTGTCCAACTTGACCCTCT
