>Addgene plasmid #27512 | pLM-fSV2A | addgene partial sequence | sequence record 33946 | 27512 with hKLF4-midF (TCAGCCTCCTCTTCGTCGTC)
ACGCGCCTCACCTGCAGCTTCACCTATCCGATCCGGGCCGGGAACGACCCGGGCGTGGCGCCGGGCGGCA
CGGGCGGAGGCCTCCTCTATGGCAGGGAGTCCGCTCCCCCTCCGACGGCTCCCTTCAACCTGGCGGACAT
CAACGACGTGAGCCCCTCGGGCGGCTTCGTGGCCGAGCTCCTGCGGCCAGAATTGGACCCGGTGTACATT
CCGCCGCAGCAGCCGCAGCCGCCAGGTGGCGGGCTGATGGGCAAGTTCGTGCTGAAGGCGTCGCTGAGCG
CCCCTGGCAGCGAGTACGGCAGCCCGTCGGTCATCAGCGTCAGCAAAGGCAGCCCTGACGGCAGCCACCC
GGTGGTGGTGGCGCCCTACAACGGCGGGCCGCCGCGCACGTGCCCCAAGATCAAGCAGGAGGCGGTCTCT
TCGTGCACCCACTTGGGCGCTGGACCCCCTCTCAGCAATGGCCACCGGCCGGCTGCACACGACTTCCCCC
TGGGGCGGCAGCTCCCCAGCAGGACTACCCCGACCCTGGGTCTTGAGGAAGTGCTGAGCAGCAGGGACTG
TCACCCTGCCCTGCCGCTTCCTCCCGGCTTCCATCCCCACCCGGGGCCCAATTACCCATCCTTCCTGCCC
GATCAGATGCAGCCGCAAGTCCCGCCGCTCCATTACCAAGAGCTCATGCCACCCGGTTCCTGCATGCCAG
AGGAGCCCAAGCCAAAGAGGGGAAGACGATCGTGGCCCCGGAAAAGGACCGCCACCCACACTTGTGATTA
CGCGGGCTGCGGCAAAACCTACACAAAGAGTTCCCATCTCAAGGCACACCTGCGAACCCACACAGGTGAG
AAACCTTACCACTGTGACTGGGACGGCTGTGGATGGAAATTCGCCCGCTCAGATGAACTGACCAGGCACT
ACCG
