>Addgene plasmid #27512 | pLM-fSV2A | addgene partial sequence | sequence record 33947 | 27512 with hOct4-R (ctggttcgctttctctttcg)
GATTTTCATTGTTGTCAGCTTCCTCCACCCACTTCTGCAGCAAGGGCCGCAGCTTACACATGTTCTTGAA
GCTAAGCTGCAGAGCCTCAAAGCGGCAGATGGTCGTTTGGCTGAATACCTTCCCAAATAGAACCCCCAGG
GTGAGCCCCACATCGGCCTGTGTATATCCCAGGGTGATCCTCTTCTGCTTCAGGAGCTTGGCAAATTGCT
CGAGTTCTTTCTGCAGAGCTTTGATGTCCTGGGACTCCTCCGGGTTTTGCTCCAGCTTCTCCTTCTCCAG
CTTCACGGCACCAGGGGTGACGGTGCAGGGCTCCGGGGAGGCCCCATCGGAGTTGCTCTCCACCCCGACT
CCTGCTTCACCCTCAGGCTGAGAGGTCTCCAAGCCGCCTTGGGGCACTAGCCCCACTCCAACCTGGGGCC
CACAGTACGCCATCCCCCCACAGAACTCATACGGCGGGGGGCATGGGGGAATCCCCCACACCTCAGAGCC
TGGCCCAACCCCCGGCCCGATTCCTGGCCCTCCAGGAGGGCCTTGGAAGCTTAGCCAGGTCCGAGGATCA
ACCCAGCCCGGCTCCGGCCCCCCTGGCCCATCACCTCCACCACCTGGAGGGGGCGAGAAGGCGAAATCCG
AAGCCAGGTGTCCCGCCATACCGGTGGATCCCCCTGGGGAGAGAGGTCGGTGATTCGGTCAACGAGGGAG
CCGACTGCCGACGTGCGCTCCGGAGGCTTGCAGAATGCGGAACACCGCGCGGGCAGGAACAGGGCCCACA
CTACCGCCCCACACCCCGCCTCCCGCACCGCCCCTTCCCGGCCGCTGCTCTCGGCGCGCCCTGCTGAGCA
GCCGCTATTGGCCACAGCCCATCGCGGTCGGCGCGCTGCCATTGCTCCCTGGCGCTGTCCGTTCTGCG
