[The description below was written by a language model from this plasmid's Addgene catalogue record.]
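Description:
pLM-fSV2A is a lentiviral transfer plasmid built on the pLM backbone (about 6.7 kb without insert) that carries a single polycistronic reprogramming cassette of roughly 5 kb. It is maintained in bacteria as a high-copy plasmid under ampicillin selection. The recommended host is a recombination-deficient strain of the kind generally preferred for lentiviral vectors, because their repeated LTR sequences are prone to rearrangement. No feature table accompanies the record, so the promoter driving the insert, the exact LTR configuration, any recombinase sites and any mammalian selection marker or reporter are not stated.

The insert encodes the four human reprogramming factors in the order OCT4, KLF4, cMYC and SOX2, cloned between AgeI and SalI sites that both remain intact. The coding sequences are joined by three different 2A peptides: T2A, P2A and E2A. These short viral elements cause ribosomal skipping during translation, so one transcript yields four separate proteins, and every transduced cell receives all four factors from a single integrated provirus. Using three distinct 2A sequences rather than repeating one also limits sequence repetition within the cassette, which helps reduce recombination.

The associated publication concerns induced pluripotent stem cells derived from thalassemia patients and the identification of genomic safe-harbor sites for β-globin transgene expression. This is consistent with use of the vector to generate iPSCs from human somatic cells by lentiviral delivery of the four factors. As a transfer plasmid, it would need packaging and envelope functions supplied in trans to produce virus.
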