Addgene plasmid #27512: pLM-fSV2A
Depositing lab: Michel Sadelain. Depositing organization: Memorial Sloan-Kettering Cancer Center. Publication: Genomic safe harbors permit high β-globin transgene expression in thalassemia induced pluripotent stem cells. Papapetrou EP, Lee G, Malani N, Setty M, Riviere I, Tirunagari LM, Kadota K, Roth SL, Giardina P, Viale A, Leslie C, Bushman FD, Studer L, Sadelain M. Nat Biotechnol. 2011 Jan;29(1):73-8. doi: 10.1038/nbt.1717. Epub 2010 Dec 12. PubMed 21151124.
Backbone
  Vector backbone: pLM
  Backbone size w/o insert (bp): 6695
  Vector type: Lentiviral
Growth in bacteria
  Bacterial resistance: Ampicillin, 100 μg/mL
  Growth temperature: 37°C
  Growth strain: Stbl3
  Copy number: High Copy
Gene/Insert
  Gene/Insert name: OCT4_T2A_KLF4_P2A_cMYC_E2A_Sox2
  Species: H. sapiens (human)
  Insert size (bp): 4965
  Cloning method: Restriction Enzyme; 5′ cloning site AgeI (not destroyed); 3′ cloning site SalI (not destroyed)
  Sequencing primers: 5′ n/a
Terms and licenses: Academic/Nonprofit Terms; Industry Terms: Not Available to Industry
How to cite: pLM-fSV2A was a gift from Michel Sadelain (Addgene plasmid # 27512 ; http://n2t.net/addgene:27512 ; RRID:Addgene_27512)
