LOCUS       Exported 11660 bp ds-DNA circular SYN 12-MAY-2021
DEFINITION  synthetic circular DNA
ACCESSION   .
VERSION     .
KEYWORDS    pLM-fSV2A
SOURCE      synthetic DNA construct
  ORGANISM  synthetic DNA construct
REFERENCE   1 (bases 1 to 11660)
  AUTHORS   Papapetrou EP, Lee G, Malani N, Setty M, Riviere I, Tirunagari LM,
            Kadota K, Roth SL, Giardina P, Viale A, Leslie C, Bushman FD, Studer
            L, Sadelain M
  TITLE     Genomic safe harbors permit high I
  JOURNAL   Nat Biotechnol. 2010 Dec 12. ():.
  PUBMED    21151124
REFERENCE   2 (bases 1 to 11660)
  AUTHORS   .
  TITLE     Direct Submission
  JOURNAL   Exported May 12, 2021 from SnapGene Server 1.1.58
            http://www.snapgene.com
FEATURES             Location/Qualifiers
     source          1..11660
                     /organism="synthetic DNA construct"
                     /mol_type="other DNA"
     CDS             1091..1144
                     /codon_start=1
                     /product="2A peptide from Thosea asigna virus capsid
                     protein"
                     /label=T2A
                     /note="Eukaryotic ribosomes fail to insert a peptide bond
                     between the Gly and Pro residues, yielding separate
                     polypeptides."
                     /translation="EGRGSLLTCGDVEENPGP"
     CDS             2564..2620
                     /codon_start=1
                     /product="2A peptide from porcine teschovirus-1
                     polyprotein"
                     /label=P2A
                     /note="Eukaryotic ribosomes fail to insert a peptide bond
                     between the Gly and Pro residues, yielding separate
                     polypeptides."
                     /translation="ATNFSLLKQAGDVEENPGP"
     CDS             2621..3937
                     /codon_start=1
                     /product="human c-Myc proto-oncogene"
                     /label=c-Myc
                     /translation="MPLNVSFTNRNYDLDYDSVQPYFYCDEEENFYQQQQQSELQPPAP
                     SEDIWKKFELLPTPPLSPSRRSGLCSPSYVAVTPFSLRGDNDGGGGSFSTADQLEMVTE
                     LLGGDMVNQSFICDPDDETFIKNIIIQDCMWSGFSAAAKLVSEKLASYQAARKDSGSPN
                     PARGHSVCSTSSLYLQDLSAAASECIDPSVVFPYPLNDSSSPKSCASQDSSAFSPSSDS
                     LLSSTESSPQGSPEPLVLHEETPPTTSSDSEEEQEDEEEIDVVSVEKRQAPGKRSESGS
                     PSAGGHSKPPHSPLVLKRCHVSTHQHNYAAPPSTRKDYPAAKRVKLDSVRVLRQISNNR
                     KCTSPRSSDTEENVKRRTHNVLERQRRNELKRSFFALRDQIPELENNEKAPKVVILKKA
                     TAYILSVQAEEQKLISEEDLLRKRREQLKHKLEQLRNSCA"
     CDS             3947..4006
                     /codon_start=1
                     /product="2A peptide from equine rhinitis A virus
                     polyprotein"
                     /label=E2A
                     /note="Eukaryotic ribosomes fail to insert a peptide bond
                     between the Gly and Pro residues, yielding separate
                     polypeptides."
                     /translation="QCTNYALLKLAGDVESNPGP"
     misc_feature    4967..5555
                     /label=WPRE
                     /note="woodchuck hepatitis virus posttranscriptional
                     regulatory element"
     primer_bind     complement(5020..5040)
                     /label=WPRE-R
                     /note="WPRE, reverse primer"
     CDS             complement(5438..5449)
                     /codon_start=1
                     /product="Factor Xa recognition and cleavage site"
                     /label=Factor Xa site
                     /translation="IEGR"
     protein_bind    5688..5721
                     /label=loxP
                     /bound_moiety="Cre recombinase"
                     /note="Cre-mediated recombination occurs in the 8-bp core
                     sequence (GCATACAT)."
     LTR             5748..5928
                     /label=5' LTR (truncated)
                     /note="truncated 5' long terminal repeat (LTR) from HIV-1"
     polyA_signal    6000..6121
                     /label=SV40 poly(A) signal
                     /note="SV40 polyadenylation signal"
     primer_bind     complement(6037..6056)
                     /label=SV40pA-R
                     /note="SV40 polyA, reverse primer"
     primer_bind     6091..6110
                     /label=EBV-rev
                     /note="SV40 polyA terminator, reverse primer"
     rep_origin      6140..6275
                     /label=SV40 ori
                     /note="SV40 origin of replication"
     primer_bind     6202..6221
                     /label=SV40pro-F
                     /note="SV40 promoter/origin, forward primer"
     primer_bind     complement(6307..6326)
                     /label=T7
                     /note="T7 promoter, forward primer"
     promoter        complement(6308..6326)
                     /label=T7 promoter
                     /note="promoter for bacteriophage T7 RNA polymerase"
     primer_bind     complement(6336..6353)
                     /label=M13 Forward
                     /note="In lacZ gene. Also called M13-F20 or M13 (-21)
                     Forward"
     primer_bind     complement(6336..6352)
                     /label=M13 fwd
                     /note="common sequencing primer, one of multiple similar
                     variants"
     primer_bind     complement(6345..6367)
                     /label=M13/pUC Forward
                     /note="In lacZ gene"
     rep_origin      6497..6952
                     /direction=RIGHT
                     /label=f1 ori
                     /note="f1 bacteriophage origin of replication; arrow
                     indicates direction of (+) strand synthesis"
     primer_bind     complement(6584..6603)
                     /label=F1ori-R
                     /note="F1 origin, reverse primer"
     primer_bind     6794..6815
                     /label=F1ori-F
                     /note="F1 origin, forward primer"
     promoter        6981..7085
                     /gene="bla"
                     /label=AmpR promoter
     CDS             7086..7946
                     /codon_start=1
                     /gene="bla"
                     /product="beta-lactamase"
                     /label=AmpR
                     /note="confers resistance to ampicillin, carbenicillin, and
                     related antibiotics"
                     /translation="MSIQHFRVALIPFFAAFCLPVFAHPETLVKVKDAEDQLGARVGYI
                     ELDLNSGKILESFRPEERFPMMSTFKVLLCGAVLSRIDAGQEQLGRRIHYSQNDLVEYS
                     PVTEKHLTDGMTVRELCSAAITMSDNTAANLLLTTIGGPKELTAFLHNMGDHVTRLDRW
                     EPELNEAIPNDERDTTMPVAMATTLRKLLTGELLTLASRQQLIDWMEADKVAGPLLRSA
                     LPAGWFIADKSGAGERGSRGIIAALGPDGKPSRIVVIYTTGSQATMDERNRQIAEIGAS
                     LIKHW"
     primer_bind     complement(7304..7323)
                     /label=Amp-R
                     /note="Ampicillin resistance gene, reverse primer"
     rep_origin      8117..8705
                     /direction=RIGHT
                     /label=ori
                     /note="high-copy-number ColE1/pMB1/pBR322/pUC origin of
                     replication"
     primer_bind     8606..8625
                     /label=pBR322ori-F
                     /note="pBR322 origin, forward primer"
     primer_bind     8859..8876
                     /label=L4440
                     /note="L4440 vector, forward primer"
     protein_bind    8993..9014
                     /label=CAP binding site
                     /bound_moiety="E. coli catabolite activator protein"
                     /note="CAP binding activates transcription in the presence
                     of cAMP."
     promoter        9029..9059
                     /label=lac promoter
                     /note="promoter for the E. coli lac operon"
     protein_bind    9067..9083
                     /label=lac operator
                     /bound_moiety="lac repressor encoded by lacI"
                     /note="The lac repressor binds to the lac operator to
                     inhibit transcription in E. coli. This inhibition can be
                     relieved by adding lactose or
                     isopropyl-beta-D-thiogalactopyranoside (IPTG)."
     primer_bind     9072..9094
                     /label=M13/pUC Reverse
                     /note="In lacZ gene"
     primer_bind     9091..9107
                     /label=M13 rev
                     /note="common sequencing primer, one of multiple similar
                     variants"
     primer_bind     9091..9107
                     /label=M13 Reverse
                     /note="In lacZ gene. Also called M13-rev"
     primer_bind     9126..9146
                     /label=T3
                     /note="T3 promoter, forward primer"
     promoter        9128..9146
                     /label=T3 promoter
                     /note="promoter for bacteriophage T3 RNA polymerase"
     LTR             9402..9582
                     /label=5' LTR (truncated)
                     /note="truncated 5' long terminal repeat (LTR) from HIV-1"
     misc_feature    9626..9751
                     /label=HIV-1 Psi
                     /note="packaging signal of human immunodeficiency virus
                     type 1"
     misc_feature    10244..10477
                     /label=RRE
                     /note="The Rev response element (RRE) of HIV-1 allows for
                     Rev-dependent mRNA export from the nucleus to the
                     cytoplasm."
     CDS             10662..10706
                     /codon_start=1
                     /product="antigenic peptide corresponding to amino acids
                     655 to 669 of the HIV envelope protein gp41 (Lutje Hulsik
                     et al., 2013)"
                     /label=gp41 peptide
                     /note="recognized by the 2H10 single-chain llama nanobody"
                     /translation="KNEQELLELDKWASL"
     misc_feature    10973..11090
                     /label=cPPT/CTS
                     /note="central polypurine tract and central termination
                     sequence of HIV-1"
     promoter        11137..11647
                     /label=hPGK promoter
                     /note="human phosphoglycerate kinase 1 promoter"
     primer_bind     11566..11584
                     /label=hPGK-F
                     /note="Human PGK promoter, forward primer"
ORIGIN
        1 tatggcggga cacctggctt cggatttcgc cttctcgccc cctccaggtg gtggaggtga
       61 tgggccaggg gggccggagc cgggctgggt tgatcctcgg acctggctaa gcttccaagg
      121 ccctcctgga gggccaggaa tcgggccggg ggttgggcca ggctctgagg tgtgggggat
      181 tcccccatgc cccccgccgt atgagttctg tggggggatg gcgtactgtg ggccccaggt
      241 tggagtgggg ctagtgcccc aaggcggctt ggagacctct cagcctgagg gtgaagcagg
      301 agtcggggtg gagagcaact ccgatggggc ctccccggag ccctgcaccg tcacccctgg
      361 tgccgtgaag ctggagaagg agaagctgga gcaaaacccg gaggagtccc aggacatcaa
      421 agctctgcag aaagaactcg agcaatttgc caagctcctg aagcagaaga ggatcaccct
      481 gggatataca caggccgatg tggggctcac cctgggggtt ctatttggga aggtattcag
      541 ccaaacgacc atctgccgct ttgaggctct gcagcttagc ttcaagaaca tgtgtaagct
      601 gcggcccttg ctgcagaagt gggtggagga agctgacaac aatgaaaatc ttcaggagat
      661 atgcaaagca gaaaccctcg tgcaggcccg aaagagaaag cgaaccagta tcgagaaccg
      721 agtgagaggc aacctggaga atttgttcct gcagtgcccg aaacccacac tgcagcagat
      781 cagccacatc gcccagcagc ttgggctcga gaaggatgtg gtccgagtgt ggttctgtaa
      841 ccggcgccag aagggcaagc gatcaagcag cgactatgca caacgagagg attttgaggc
      901 tgctgggtct cctttctcag ggggaccagt gtcctttcct ctggccccag ggccccattt
      961 tggtacccca ggctatggga gccctcactt cactgcactg tactcctcgg tccctttccc
     1021 tgagggggaa gcctttcccc ctgtctctgt caccactctg ggctctccca tgcattcaaa
     1081 cggatctgga gagggcagag gaagtcttct aacatgcggt gacgtggagg agaatcccgg
     1141 ccccatggct gtcagcgacg cgctgctccc atctttctcc acgttcgcgt ctggcccggc
     1201 gggaagggag aagacactgc gtcaagcagg tgccccgaat aaccgctggc gggaggagct
     1261 ctcccacatg aagcgacttc ccccagtgct tcccggccgc ccctatgacc tggcggcggc
     1321 gaccgtggcc acagacctgg agagcggcgg agccggtgcg gcttgcggcg gtagcaacct
     1381 ggcgccccta cctcggagag agaccgagga gttcaacgat ctcctggacc tggactttat
     1441 tctctccaat tcgctgaccc atcctccgga gtcagtggcc gccaccgtgt cctcgtcagc
     1501 gtcagcctcc tcttcgtcgt cgccgtcgag cagcggccct gccagcgcgc cctccacctg
     1561 cagcttcacc tatccgatcc gggccgggaa cgacccgggc gtggcgccgg gcggcacggg
     1621 cggaggcctc ctctatggca gggagtccgc tccccctccg acggctccct tcaacctggc
     1681 ggacatcaac gacgtgagcc cctcgggcgg cttcgtggcc gagctcctgc ggccagaatt
     1741 ggacccggtg tacattccgc cgcagcagcc gcagccgcca ggtggcgggc tgatgggcaa
     1801 gttcgtgctg aaggcgtcgc tgagcgcccc tggcagcgag tacggcagcc cgtcggtcat
     1861 cagcgtcagc aaaggcagcc ctgacggcag ccacccggtg gtggtggcgc cctacaacgg
     1921 cgggccgccg cgcacgtgcc ccaagatcaa gcaggaggcg gtctcttcgt gcacccactt
     1981 gggcgctgga ccccctctca gcaatggcca ccggccggct gcacacgact tccccctggg
     2041 gcggcagctc cccagcagga ctaccccgac cctgggtctt gaggaagtgc tgagcagcag
     2101 ggactgtcac cctgccctgc cgcttcctcc cggcttccat ccccacccgg ggcccaatta
     2161 cccatccttc ctgcccgatc agatgcagcc gcaagtcccg ccgctccatt accaagagct
     2221 catgccaccc ggttcctgca tgccagagga gcccaagcca aagaggggaa gacgatcgtg
     2281 gccccggaaa aggaccgcca cccacacttg tgattacgcg ggctgcggca aaacctacac
     2341 aaagagttcc catctcaagg cacacctgcg aacccacaca ggtgagaaac cttaccactg
     2401 tgactgggac ggctgtggat ggaaattcgc ccgctcagat gaactgacca ggcactaccg
     2461 taaacacacg gggcaccgcc cgttccagtg ccaaaaatgc gaccgagcat tttccaggtc
     2521 ggaccacctc gccttacaca tgaagaggca ttttggatct ggagcaacaa acttctcact
     2581 actcaaacaa gcaggtgacg tggaggagaa tcccggccct atgcccctca acgttagctt
     2641 caccaacagg aactatgacc tcgactacga ctcggtgcag ccgtatttct actgcgacga
     2701 ggaggagaac ttctaccagc agcagcagca gagcgagctg cagcccccgg cgcccagcga
     2761 ggatatctgg aagaaattcg agctgctgcc caccccgccc ctgtccccta gccgccgctc
     2821 cgggctctgc tcgccctcct acgttgcggt cacacccttc tcccttcggg gagacaacga
     2881 cggcggtggc gggagcttct ccacggccga ccagctggag atggtgaccg agctgctggg
     2941 aggagacatg gtgaaccaga gtttcatctg cgacccggac gacgagacct tcatcaaaaa
     3001 catcatcatc caggactgta tgtggagcgg cttctcggcc gccgccaagc tcgtctcaga
     3061 gaagctggcc tcctaccagg ctgcgcgcaa agacagcggc agcccgaacc ccgcccgcgg
     3121 ccacagcgtc tgctccacct ccagcttgta cctgcaggat ctgagcgccg ccgcctcaga
     3181 gtgcatcgac ccctcggtgg tcttccccta ccctctcaac gacagcagct cgcccaagtc
     3241 ctgcgcctcg caagactcca gcgccttctc tccgtcctcg gattctctgc tctcctcgac
     3301 ggagtcctcc ccgcagggca gccccgagcc cctggtgctc catgaggaga caccgcccac
     3361 caccagcagc gactctgagg aggaacaaga agatgaggaa gaaatcgatg ttgtttctgt
     3421 ggaaaagagg caggctcctg gcaaaaggtc agagtctgga tcaccttctg ctggaggcca
     3481 cagcaaacct cctcacagcc cactggtcct caagaggtgc cacgtctcca cacatcagca
     3541 caactacgca gcgcctccct ccactcggaa ggactatcct gctgccaaga gggtcaagtt
     3601 ggacagtgtc agagtcctga gacagatcag caacaaccga aaatgcacca gccccaggtc
     3661 ctcggacacc gaggagaatg tcaagaggcg aacacacaac gtcttggagc gccagaggag
     3721 gaacgagcta aaacggagct tttttgccct gcgtgaccag atcccggagt tggaaaacaa
     3781 tgaaaaggcc cccaaggtag ttatccttaa aaaagccaca gcatacatcc tgtccgtcca
     3841 agcagaggag caaaagctca tttctgaaga ggacttgttg cggaaacgac gagaacagtt
     3901 gaaacacaaa cttgaacagc tacggaactc ttgtgcggga tctggacaat gtactaacta
     3961 cgctttgttg aaactcgctg gcgatgttga aagtaacccc ggtcccatgt acaacatgat
     4021 ggagacggag ctgaagccgc cgggcccgca gcaaacttcg gggggcggcg gcggcaactc
     4081 caccgcggcg gcggccggcg gcaaccagaa aaacagcccg gaccgcgtca agcggcccat
     4141 gaatgccttc atggtgtggt cccgcgggca gcggcgcaag atggcccagg agaaccccaa
     4201 gatgcacaac tcggagatca gcaagcgcct gggcgccgag tggaaacttt tgtcggagac
     4261 ggagaagcgg ccgttcatcg acgaggctaa gcggctgcga gcgctgcaca tgaaggagca
     4321 cccggattat aaataccggc cccggcggaa aaccaagacg ctcatgaaga aggataagta
     4381 cacgctgccc ggcgggctgc tggcccccgg cggcaatagc atggcgagcg gggtcggggt
     4441 gggcgccggc ctgggcgcgg gcgtgaacca gcgcatggac agttacgcgc acatgaacgg
     4501 ctggagcaac ggcagctaca gcatgatgca ggaccagctg ggctacccgc agcacccggg
     4561 cctcaatgcg cacggcgcag cgcagatgca gcccatgcac cgctacgacg tgagcgccct
     4621 gcagtacaac tccatgacca gctcgcagac ctacatgaac ggctcgccca cctacagcat
     4681 gtcctactcg cagcagggca cccctggcat ggctcttggc tccatgggtt cggtggtcaa
     4741 gtccgaggcc agctccagcc cccctgtggt tacctcttcc tcccactcca gggcgccctg
     4801 ccaggccggg gacctccggg acatgatcag catgtatctc cccggcgccg aggtgccgga
     4861 acccgccgcc cccagcagac ttcacatgtc ccagcactac cagagcggcc cggtgcccgg
     4921 cacggccatt aacggcacac tgcccctctc acacatgtga gtcgacaatc aacctctgga
     4981 ttacaaaatt tgtgaaagat tgactggtat tcttaactat gttgctcctt ttacgctatg
     5041 tggatacgct gctttaatgc ctttgtatca tgctattgct tcccgtatgg ctttcatttt
     5101 ctcctccttg tataaatcct ggttgctgtc tctttatgag gagttgtggc ccgttgtcag
     5161 gcaacgtggc gtggtgtgca ctgtgtttgc tgacgcaacc cccactggtt ggggcattgc
     5221 caccacctgt cagctccttt ccgggacttt cgctttcccc ctccctattg ccacggcgga
     5281 actcatcgcc gcctgccttg cccgctgctg gacaggggct cggctgttgg gcactgacaa
     5341 ttccgtggtg ttgtcgggga agctgacgtc ctttccatgg ctgctcgcct gtgttgccac
     5401 ctggattctg cgcgggacgt ccttctgcta cgtcccttcg gccctcaatc cagcggacct
     5461 tccttcccgc ggcctgctgc cggctctgcg gcctcttccg cgtcttcgcc ttcgccctca
     5521 gacgagtcgg atctcccttt gggccgcctc cccgcctgga attcgagctc ggtaccttta
     5581 agaccaatga cttacaaggc agctgtagat cttagccact ttttaaaaga aaagggggga
     5641 ctggaagggc taattcactc ccaacgaaga caagatatcc tgctagcata acttcgtata
     5701 gcatacatta tacgaagtta tgctagctcc ggatccggac ctgtactggg tctctctggt
     5761 tagaccagat ctgagcctgg gagctctctg gctaactagg gaacccactg cttaagcctc
     5821 aataaagctt gccttgagtg cttcaagtag tgtgtgcccg tctgttgtgt gactctggta
     5881 actagagatc cctcagaccc ttttagtcag tgtggaaaat ctctagcagt agtagttcat
     5941 gtcatcttat tattcagtat ttataacttg caaagaaatg aatatcagag agtgagagga
     6001 acttgtttat tgcagcttat aatggttaca aataaagcaa tagcatcaca aatttcacaa
     6061 ataaagcatt tttttcactg cattctagtt gtggtttgtc caaactcatc aatgtatctt
     6121 atcatgtctg gctctagcta tcccgcccct aactccgccc agttccgccc attctccgcc
     6181 ccatggctga ctaatttttt ttatttatgc agaggccgag gccgcctcgg cctctgagct
     6241 attccagaag tagtgaggag gcttttttgg aggcctaggc ttttgcgtcg agacgtaccc
     6301 aattcgccct atagtgagtc gtattacgcg cgctcactgg ccgtcgtttt acaacgtcgt
     6361 gactgggaaa accctggcgt tacccaactt aatcgccttg cagcacatcc ccctttcgcc
     6421 agctggcgta atagcgaaga ggcccgcacc gatcgccctt cccaacagtt gcgcagcctg
     6481 aatggcgaat ggcgcgnnnn nnnnnnnnnn nnnnnnnnnn nnnnnnnnnn nnnnnnnnnn
     6541 nnnnnnnnnn nnnnnnnnnn nnnnnnnnnn nnnnnnnnnn nnnnnnnnnn nnnnnnnnnn
     6601 nnnnnnnnnn nnnnnnnnnn cnnnnnnnnn nnnnnnnnnn nnnnnnnnnn nnnnnnnnnn
     6661 nnnnnnnnnn nnnnnnnnnn nnnnnnnnnn nnnnnnnnnn nnnnnnnnnn nnannnnnnn
     6721 nnnnnnnnnn nnnnnnnnnn nnnnnnnnnn nnnnnnnnnn nncctttgac gttggagtcc
     6781 acgttcttta atagtggact cttgttccaa actggaacaa cactcaaccc tatctcggtc
     6841 tattcttttg atttataagg gattttgccg atttcggcct attggttaaa aaatgagctg
     6901 atttaacaaa aatttaacgc gaattttaac aaaatattaa cgtttacaat ttcccaggtg
     6961 gcacttttcg gggaaatgtg cgcggaaccc ctatttgttt atttttctaa atacattcaa
     7021 atatgtatcc gctcatgaga caataaccct gataaatgct tcaataatat tgaaaaagga
     7081 agagtatgag tattcaacat ttccgtgtcg cccttattcc cttttttgcg gcattttgcc
     7141 ttcctgtttt tgctcaccca gaaacgctgg tgaaagtaaa agatgctgaa gatcagttgg
     7201 gtgcacgagt gggttacatc gaactggatc tcaacagcgg taagatcctt gagagttttc
     7261 gccccgaaga acgttttcca atgatgagca cttttaaagt tctgctatgt ggcgcggtat
     7321 tatcccgtat tgacgccggg caagagcaac tcggtcgccg catacactat tctcagaatg
     7381 acttggttga gtactcacca gtcacagaaa agcatcttac ggatggcatg acagtaagag
     7441 aattatgcag tgctgccata accatgagtg ataacactgc ggccaactta cttctgacaa
     7501 cgatcggagg accgaaggag ctaaccgctt ttttgcacaa catgggggat catgtaactc
     7561 gccttgatcg ttgggaaccg gagctgaatg aagccatacc aaacgacgag cgtgacacca
     7621 cgatgcctgt agcaatggca acaacgttgc gcaaactatt aactggcgaa ctacttactc
     7681 tagcttcccg gcaacaatta atagactgga tggaggcgga taaagttgca ggaccacttc
     7741 tgcgctcggc ccttccggct ggctggttta ttgctgataa atctggagcc ggtgagcgtg
     7801 ggtctcgcgg tatcattgca gcactggggc cagatggtaa gccctcccgt atcgtagtta
     7861 tctacacgac ggggagtcag gcaactatgg atgaacgaaa tagacagatc gctgagatag
     7921 gtgcctcact gattaagcat tggtaactgt cagaccaagt ttactcatat atactttaga
     7981 ttgatttaaa acttcatttt taatttaaaa ggatctaggt gaagatcctt tttgataatc
     8041 tcatgaccaa aatcccttaa cgtgagtttt cgttccactg agcgtcagac cccgtagaaa
     8101 agatcaaagg atcttcttga gatccttttt ttctgcgcgt aatctgctgc ttgcaaacaa
     8161 aaaaaccacc gctaccagcg gtggtttgtt tgccggatca agagctacca actctttttc
     8221 cgaaggtaac tggcttcagc agagcgcaga taccaaatac tgtccttcta gtgtagccgt
     8281 agttaggcca ccacttcaag aactctgtag caccgcctac atacctcgct ctgctaatcc
     8341 tgttaccagt ggctgctgcc agtggcgata agtcgtgtct taccgggttg gactcaagac
     8401 gatagttacc ggataaggcg cagcggtcgg gctgaacggg gggttcgtgc acacagccca
     8461 gcttggagcg aacgacctac accgaactga gatacctaca gcgtgagcta tgagaaagcg
     8521 ccacgcttcc cgaagggaga aaggcggaca ggtatccggt aagcggcagg gtcggaacag
     8581 gagagcgcac gagggagctt ccagggggaa acgcctggta tctttatagt cctgtcgggt
     8641 ttcgccacct ctgacttgag cgtcgatttt tgtgatgctc gtcagggggg cggagcctat
     8701 ggaaaaacgc cagcaacgcg gcctttttac ggttcctggc cttttgctgg ccttttgctc
     8761 acatgttctt tcctgcgtta tcccctgatt ctgtggataa ccgtattacc gcctttgagt
     8821 gagctgatac cgctcgccgc agccgaacga ccgagcgcag cgagtcagtg agcgaggaag
     8881 cggaagagcg cccaatacgc aaaccgcctc tccccgcgcg ttggccgatt cattaatgca
     8941 gctggcacga caggtttccc gactggaaag cgggcagtga gcgcaacgca attaatgtga
     9001 gttagctcac tcattaggca ccccaggctt tacactttat gcttccggct cgtatgttgt
     9061 gtggaattgt gagcggataa caatttcaca caggaaacag ctatgaccat gattacgcca
     9121 agcgcgcaat taaccctcac taaagggaac aaaagctgga gctgcaagct taatgtagtc
     9181 ttatgcaata ctcttgtagt cttgcaacat ggtaacgatg agttagcaac atgccttaca
     9241 aggagagaaa aagcaccgtg catgccgatt ggtggaagta aggtggtacg atcgtgcctt
     9301 attaggaagg caacagacgg gtctgacatg gattggacga accactgaat tgccgcattg
     9361 cagagatatt gtatttaagt gcctagctcg atacaataaa cgggtctctc tggttagacc
     9421 agatctgagc ctgggagctc tctggctaac tagggaaccc actgcttaag cctcaataaa
     9481 gcttgccttg agtgcttcaa gtagtgtgtg cccgtctgtt gtgtgactct ggtaactaga
     9541 gatccctcag acccttttag tcagtgtgga aaatctctag cagtggcgcc cgaacaggga
     9601 cctgaaagcg aaagggaaac cagagctctc tcgacgcagg actcggcttg ctgaagcgcg
     9661 cacggcaaga ggcgaggggc ggcgactggt gagtacgcca aaaattttga ctagcggagg
     9721 ctagaaggag agagatgggt gcgagagcgt cagtattaag cgggggagaa ttagatcgcg
     9781 atgggaaaaa attcggttaa ggccaggggg aaagaaaaaa tataaattaa aacatatagt
     9841 atgggcaagc agggagctag aacgattcgc agttaatcct ggcctgttag aaacatcaga
     9901 aggctgtaga caaatactgg gacagctaca accatccctt cagacaggat cagaagaact
     9961 tagatcatta tataatacag tagcaaccct ctattgtgtg catcaaagga tagagataaa
    10021 agacaccaag gaagctttag acaagataga ggaagagcaa aacaaaagta agaccaccgc
    10081 acagcaagcg gccgctgatc ttcagacctg gaggaggaga tatgagggac aattggagaa
    10141 gtgaattata taaatataaa gtagtaaaaa ttgaaccatt aggagtagca cccaccaagg
    10201 caaagagaag agtggtgcag agagaaaaaa gagcagtggg aataggagct ttgttccttg
    10261 ggttcttggg agcagcagga agcactatgg gcgcagcctc aatgacgctg acggtacagg
    10321 ccagacaatt attgtctggt atagtgcagc agcagaacaa tttgctgagg gctattgagg
    10381 cgcaacagca tctgttgcaa ctcacagtct ggggcatcaa gcagctccag gcaagaatcc
    10441 tggctgtgga aagataccta aaggatcaac agctcctggg gatttggggt tgctctggaa
    10501 aactcatttg caccactgct gtgccttgga atgctagttg gagtaataaa tctctggaac
    10561 agatttggaa tcacacgacc tggatggagt gggacagaga aattaacaat tacacaagct
    10621 taatacactc cttaattgaa gaatcgcaaa accagcaaga aaagaatgaa caagaattat
    10681 tggaattaga taaatgggca agtttgtgga attggtttaa cataacaaat tggctgtggt
    10741 atataaaatt attcataatg atagtaggag gcttggtagg tttaagaata gtttttgctg
    10801 tactttctat agtgaataga gttaggcagg gatattcacc attatcgttt cagacccacc
    10861 tcccaacccc gaggggaccc gacaggcccg aaggaataga agaagaaggt ggagagagag
    10921 acagagacag atccattcga ttagtgaacg gatctcgacg gtatcggtta acttttaaaa
    10981 gaaaaggggg gattgggggg tacagtgcag gggaaagaat agtagacata atagcaacag
    11041 acatacaaac taaagaatta caaaaacaaa ttacaaaaat tcaaaatttt atcgatcacg
    11101 agactagcct cgagaagctt gatatcgaat tcccacgggg ttggggttgc gccttttcca
    11161 aggcagccct gggtttgcgc agggacgcgg ctgctctggg cgtggttccg ggaaacgcag
    11221 cggcgccgac cctgggtctc gcacattctt cacgtccgtt cgcagcgtca cccggatctt
    11281 cgccgctacc cttgtgggcc ccccggcgac gcttcctgct ccgcccctaa gtcgggaagg
    11341 ttccttgcgg ttcgcggcgt gccggacgtg acaaacggaa gccgcacgtc tcactagtac
    11401 cctcgcagac ggacagcgcc agggagcaat ggcagcgcgc cgaccgcgat gggctgtggc
    11461 caatagcggc tgctcagcgg ggcgcgccga gagcagcggc cgggaagggg cggtgcggga
    11521 ggcggggtgt ggggcggtag tgtgggccct gttcctgccc gcgcggtgtt ccgcattctg
    11581 caagcctccg gagcgcacgt cggcagtcgg ctccctcgtt gaccgaatca ccgacctctc
    11641 tccccagggg gatccaccgg
//
